LOCUS       Exported 6490 bp ds-DNA circular SYN 13-MAY-2021
DEFINITION  Expresses Smo-FLAG K444, 448R.
ACCESSION   .
VERSION     .
KEYWORDS    GP826
SOURCE      synthetic DNA construct
  ORGANISM  synthetic DNA construct
REFERENCE   1 (bases 1 to 6490)
  AUTHORS   Desai PB, Stuck MW, Lv B, Pazour GJ
  TITLE     Ubiquitin links smoothened to intraflagellar transport to regulate
            Hedgehog signaling.
  JOURNAL   J Cell Biol. 2020 Jul 6;219(7). pii: 151798. doi:
            10.1083/jcb.201912104.
  PUBMED    32435793
REFERENCE   2 (bases 1 to 6490)
  AUTHORS   .
  TITLE     Direct Submission
  JOURNAL   Exported May 13, 2021 from SnapGene Server 1.1.58
            http://www.snapgene.com
FEATURES             Location/Qualifiers
     source          1..6490
                     /organism="synthetic DNA construct"
                     /mol_type="other DNA"
     CDS             139..534
                     /codon_start=1
                     /gene="Aspergillus terreus BSD"
                     /product="blasticidin S deaminase"
                     /label=BSD
                     /note="confers resistance to blasticidin"
                     /translation="MAKPLSQEESTLIERATATINSIPISEDYSVASAALSSDGRIFTG
                     VNVYHFTGGPCAELVVLGTAAAAAAGNLTCIVAIGNENRGILSPCGRCRQVLLDLHPGI
                     KAIVKDSDGQPTAVGIRELLPSGYVWEG"
     misc_feature    535..1120
                     /label=IRES2
                     /note="internal ribosome entry site (IRES) of the
                     encephalomyocarditis virus (EMCV)"
     primer_bind     complement(701..718)
                     /label=IRES reverse
                     /note="IRES internal ribosome entry site, reverse primer.
                     Also called pCDH-rev"
     primer_bind     928..947
                     /label=IRES-F
                     /note="IRES internal ribosome entry site, forward primer"
     regulatory      3507..3516
                     /regulatory_class="other"
                     /note="vertebrate consensus sequence for strong initiation
                     of translation (Kozak, 1987)"
     CDS             3516..3581
                     /codon_start=1
                     /product="three tandem FLAG(R) epitope tags, followed by an
                     enterokinase cleavage site"
                     /label=3xFLAG
                     /translation="DYKDHDGDYKDHDIDYKDDDDK"
     primer_bind     complement(3675..3695)
                     /label=WPRE-R
                     /note="WPRE, reverse primer"
     CDS             complement(4093..4104)
                     /codon_start=1
                     /product="Factor Xa recognition and cleavage site"
                     /label=Factor Xa site
                     /translation="IEGR"
     LTR             4358..4538
                     /label=5' LTR (truncated)
                     /note="truncated 5' long terminal repeat (LTR) from HIV-1"
     misc_feature    4585..4710
                     /label=HIV-1 Psi
                     /note="packaging signal of human immunodeficiency virus
                     type 1"
     misc_feature    5207..5440
                     /label=RRE
                     /note="The Rev response element (RRE) of HIV-1 allows for
                     Rev-dependent mRNA export from the nucleus to the
                     cytoplasm."
     CDS             5625..5669
                     /codon_start=1
                     /product="antigenic peptide corresponding to amino acids
                     655 to 669 of the HIV envelope protein gp41 (Lutje Hulsik
                     et al., 2013)"
                     /label=gp41 peptide
                     /note="recognized by the 2H10 single-chain llama nanobody"
                     /translation="KNEQELLELDKWASL"
     misc_feature    5965..6082
                     /label=cPPT/CTS
                     /note="central polypurine tract and central termination
                     sequence of HIV-1"
     polyA_signal    6131..6179
                     /note="synthetic polyadenylation signal"
     misc_feature    6193..6284
                     /label=pause site
                     /note="RNA polymerase II transcriptional pause signal from
                     the human alpha-2 globin gene"
     primer_bind     6233..6252
                     /label=RVprimer3
                     /note="pGL3 vector, forward primer"
     polyA_signal    6299..6433
                     /label=SV40 poly(A) signal
                     /note="SV40 polyadenylation signal"
     primer_bind     complement(6336..6355)
                     /label=SV40pA-R
                     /note="SV40 polyA, reverse primer"
     primer_bind     6390..6409
                     /label=EBV-rev
                     /note="SV40 polyA terminator, reverse primer"
ORIGIN
        1 gggccagagg gagagggggc agagctgggc tggacgaggg gacaccccgc cccaatgggg
       61 cgtgacgagc tgccagccca ggctccgggg cacgtaaaag cggggctgtg agaccggaga
      121 gcacggagcg acattaatat ggccaagcct ttgtctcaag aagaatccac cctcattgaa
      181 agagcaacgg ctacaatcaa cagcatcccc atctctgaag actacagcgt cgccagcgca
      241 gctctctcta gcgacggccg catcttcact ggtgtcaatg tatatcattt tactggggga
      301 ccttgtgcag aactcgtggt gctgggcact gctgctgctg cggcagctgg caacctgact
      361 tgtatcgtcg cgatcggaaa tgagaacagg ggcatcttga gcccctgcgg acggtgccga
      421 caggtgcttc tcgatctgca tcctgggatc aaagccatag tgaaggacag tgatggacag
      481 ccgacggcag ttgggattcg tgaattgctg ccctctggtt atgtgtggga gggccccctc
      541 tccctccccc cccctaacgt tactggccga agccgcttgg aataaggccg gtgtgcgttt
      601 gtctatatgt tattttccac catattgccg tcttttggca atgtgagggc ccggaaacct
      661 ggccctgtct tcttgacgag cattcctagg ggtctttccc ctctcgccaa aggaatgcaa
      721 ggtctgttga atgtcgtgaa ggaagcagtt cctctggaag cttcttgaag acaaacaacg
      781 tctgtagcga ccctttgcag gcagcggaac cccccacctg gcgacaggtg cctctgcggc
      841 caaaagccac gtgtataaga tacacctgca aaggcggcac aaccccagtg ccacgttgtg
      901 agttggatag ttgtggaaag agtcaaatgg ctctcctcaa gcgtattcaa caaggggctg
      961 aaggatgccc agaaggtacc ccattgtatg ggatctgatc tggggcctcg gtacacatgc
     1021 tttacatgtg tttagtcgag gttaaaaaaa cgtctaggcc ccccgaacca cggggacgtg
     1081 gttttccttt gaaaaacacg atgataatat ggccacaacc atagaccatg gccgctggcc
     1141 gccccgtgcg tgggcccgag ctggcgcccc ggaggctgct gcagttgctg ctgctggtac
     1201 tgctgggggg cccgggccgg ggggcggcct tgagcgggaa cgtgaccggg cctgggcctc
     1261 acagcgccag cgggagctcg aggagggacg tgccggtgac cagccctccg ccgccgctgc
     1321 tgagccactg cggccgggcc gcccactgcg agcctttgcg ctacaacgtg tgcctgggct
     1381 cggcgctgcc ctacggagcc accaccacgc tgctggctgg ggactcggac tcgcaggagg
     1441 aagcgcacgg caagctcgtg ctctggtccg gcctccggaa tgccccccgc tgctgggcag
     1501 tgatccagcc cctgctgtgt gctgtctaca tgcccaagtg tgagaatgac cgagtggagt
     1561 tgcccagccg taccctctgc caggccaccc gaggcccctg tgccattgtg gagcgggagc
     1621 gagggtggcc tgactttctg cgttgcacac cggaccactt ccctgaaggc tgcccaaacg
     1681 aggtacaaaa catcaagttc aacagctcag gccaatgtga agcacccttg gtgcgaacag
     1741 acaaccccaa gagctggtat gaggacgtgg agggctgtgg gattcagtgt cagaacccgc
     1801 tgttcaccga ggccgagcac caggacatgc acagctacat cgcagccttc ggggcggtca
     1861 ctggtctctg cacgctcttc acactggcca cctttgtggc tgactggcgg aactccaatc
     1921 gctaccctgc ggttattctc ttctatgtca atgcgtgttt cttcgtgggc agcattggct
     1981 ggctggccca gttcatggat ggtgcccgcc gagagattgt ttgccgagca gatggcacca
     2041 tgagatttgg ggagcccacc tccagtgaga ccctgtcctg tgtcatcatc tttgtcattg
     2101 tgtactatgc cttgatggct ggagtagtct ggttcgtggt cctcacctat gcctggcaca
     2161 cctccttcaa agccctgggc accacctacc agcctctctc gggcaagaca tcctatttcc
     2221 acctgctcac gtggtcactc ccctttgtcc tcacggtggc aatcctggct gtggctcagg
     2281 tagatggaga ctccgtgagt ggcatctgtt ttgtaggcta caagaactat cggtaccgtg
     2341 ctggctttgt cctggcccca attggcctgg tgcttattgt gggaggctac ttcctcatca
     2401 gaggggtcat gactctgttc tccatcaaga gcaaccaccc tgggcttctg agtgagaggg
     2461 cagccagcag gatcaacgag accatgctgc gcctgggcat ttttggcttc ctggcctttg
     2521 gctttgtgct catcaccttc agctgccact tctatgactt cttcaaccag gctgagtggg
     2581 agcgtagctt ccgggactat gtgctatgcc aagccaacgt gaccatcggg ctgcctacca
     2641 agaagcccat tcctgactgt gagatcaaga atcggcccag cctcctggtg gagaagatca
     2701 atctatttgc catgtttggc actggcattg ccatgagcac ctgggtctgg accaaggcca
     2761 ccctgctcat ctggaggcgc acctggtgca ggttgactgg gcacagtgat gatgagccca
     2821 agagaatcaa gaagagcaag atgatcgcca aggccttctc taagcggcgt gagctgctgc
     2881 agaacccggg ccaggagctc tccttcagca tgcacactgt ctcccatgat ggacctgttg
     2941 cgggtttggc ttttgacctc aatgaaccct cagctgacgt ctcctctgcc tgggctcagc
     3001 atgtcaccaa gatggtggct cggagaggag ccatattgcc ccaggatgtg tccgttaccc
     3061 ctgtggcaac tccagtgcca ccagaagaac aagccaacat gtggctggtt gaggcagaga
     3121 tctccccaga gttagagaag cgtttgggcc ggaagaaaaa gcggaggaag aggaagaagg
     3181 aggtgtgccc cttgaggcca gcccctgagc ttcaccactc tgcccctgtt cctgccacca
     3241 gtgcagttcc tcggctgcct cagctgcctc ggcagaagtg cctggtagct gcaaacgcct
     3301 ggggaacagg ggagtcctgc cgacagggag cctggactct agtctccaac cccttctgcc
     3361 cagagcctag tccccatcaa gatccatttc tccctggtgc ctcagccccc cgggtctggg
     3421 ctcagggccg cctccagggg ctgggatcca ttcattcccg cactaaccta atggaggctg
     3481 agatcttgga tgcagactcg gacttcgcca ccatggacta caaagaccat gacggtgatt
     3541 ataaagatca tgacatcgat tacaaggatg acgatgacaa ggcggccgct tagtaagtaa
     3601 gatccgaact cgagagatcc tgatcaacct ctggattaca aaatttgtga aagattgact
     3661 ggtattctta actatgttgc tccttttacg ctatgtggat acgctgcttt aatgcctttg
     3721 tatcatgcta ttgcttcccg tatggctttc attttctcct ccttgtataa atcctggttg
     3781 ctgtctcttt atgaggagtt gtggcccgtt gtcaggcaac gtggcgtggt gtgcactgtg
     3841 tttgctgacg caacccccac tggttggggc attgccacca cctgtcagct cctttccggg
     3901 actttcgctt tccccctccc tattgccacg gcggaactca tcgccgcctg ccttgcccgc
     3961 tgctggacag gggctcggct gttgggcact gacaattccg tggtgttgtc ggggaaatca
     4021 tcgtcctttc cttggctgct cgcctgtgtt gccacctgga ttctgcgcgg gacgtccttc
     4081 tgctacgtcc cttcggccct caatccagcg gaccttcctt cccgcggcct gctgccggct
     4141 ctgcggcctc ttccgcgtct tcgccttcgc cctcagacga gtcggatctc cctttgggcc
     4201 gcctccccgc ctggtacctt taagaccaat gacttacaag gcagctgtag atcttagcca
     4261 ctttttaaaa gaaaaggggg gactggaagg gctaattcac tcccaacgaa gacaagatca
     4321 cctgcaggac aggcgcgccc tgctttttgc ttgtactggg tctctctggt tagaccagat
     4381 ctgagcctgg gagctctctg gctaactagg gaacccactg cttaagcctc aataaagctt
     4441 gccttgagtg cttcaagtag tgtgtgcccg tctgttgtgt gactctggta actagagatc
     4501 cctcagaccc ttttagtcag tgtggaaaat ctctagcagt ggcgcccgaa cagggacttg
     4561 aaagcgaaag ggaaaccaga ggagctctct cgacgcagga ctcggcttgc tgaagcgcgc
     4621 acggcaagag gcgaggggcg gcgactgcag agtacgccaa aaattttgac tagcggaggc
     4681 tagaaggaga gagatgggtg cgagagcgtc agtattaagc gggggagaat tagatcgcga
     4741 tgggaaaaaa ttcggttaag gccaggggga aagaaaaaat ataaattaaa acatatagta
     4801 tgggcaagca gggagctaga acgattcgca gttaatcctg gcctgttaga aacatcagaa
     4861 ggctgtagac aaatactggg acagctacaa ccatcccttc agacaggatc agaagaactt
     4921 agatcattat ataatacagt agcaaccctc tattgtgtgc atcaaaggat agagataaaa
     4981 gacaccaagg aagctttaga caagatagag gaagagcaaa acaaaagtaa gaccaccgca
     5041 cagcaagcgg ccggccgctg atcttcagac ctggaggagg agatatgagg gacaattgga
     5101 gaagtgaatt atataaatat aaagtagtaa aaattgaacc attaggagta gcacccacca
     5161 aggcaaagag aagagtggtg cagagagaaa aaagagcagt gggaatagga gctttgttcc
     5221 ttgggttctt gggagcagca ggaagcacta tgggcgcagc gtcaatgacg ctgacggtac
     5281 aggccagaca attattgtct ggtatagtgc agcagcagaa caatttgctg agggctattg
     5341 aggcgcaaca gcatctgttg caactcacag tctggggcat caagcagctc caggcaagaa
     5401 tcctggctgt ggaaagatac ctaaaggatc aacagctcct ggggatttgg ggttgctctg
     5461 gaaaactcat ttgcaccact gctgtgcctt ggaatgctag ttggagtaat aaatctctgg
     5521 aacagatttg gaatcacacg acctggatgg agtgggacag agaaattaac aattacacaa
     5581 gcttaataca ctccttaatt gaagaatcgc aaaaccagca agaaaagaat gaacaagaat
     5641 tattggaatt agataaatgg gcaagtttgt ggaattggtt taacataaca aattggctgt
     5701 ggtatataaa attattcata atgatagtag gaggcttggt aggtttaaga atagtttttg
     5761 ctgtactttc tatagtgaat agagttaggc agggatattc accattatcg tttcagaccc
     5821 acctcccaac cccgagggga cccgacaggc ccgaaggaat agaagaagaa ggtggagaga
     5881 gagacagaga cagatccatt cgattagtga acggatctcg acggtatcgc cgaattctca
     5941 acaataggca gtattcatcc acaattttaa aagaaaaggg gggattgggg ggtacagtgc
     6001 aggggaaaga atagtagaca taatagcaac agacatacaa actaaagaat tacaaaaaca
     6061 aattacaaaa attcaaaatt ttcgggttta ttactcggac agcagagatc cagtttggac
     6121 tagtggccgc aataaaatat ctttattttc attacatctg tgtgttggtt ttttgtgtga
     6181 atcgatagta ctaacatacg ctctccatca aaacaaaacg aaacaaaaca aactagcaaa
     6241 ataggctgtc cccagtgcaa gtgcaggtgc cagaacattt ctctatcgat aggtaccgaa
     6301 cttgtttatt gcagcttata atggttacaa ataaagcaat agcatcacaa atttcacaaa
     6361 taaagcattt ttttcactgc attctagttg tggtttgtcc aaactcatca atgtatctta
     6421 tcatgtctgg atccccggga acagattcgc gactagtgga cacacaggat aggggtgggc
     6481 agcatgaggg
//
